>Addgene plasmid #159386 | human TLNRD1-4H pET151 | addgene full sequence | sequence record 313952 | Addgene NGS Result
TAATACGACTCACTATAGGGGAATTGTGAGCGGATAACAATTCCCCTCTAGAAATAATTTTGTTTAACTT
TAAGAAGGAGATATACATATGCATCATCACCATCACCATGGTAAGCCTATCCCTAACCCTCTCCTCGGTC
TCGATTCTACGGAAAACCTGTATTTTCAGGGAGGATCCGCACAGCCTGGTCTGGTTGATCGTTATCGTGT
TACCCGTTGTCGTCATGAAGTTGAACAGGGTTGTGCAGTTCTGCGTGCCACACCGCTGGCAGATATGACA
CCGCAGCTGCTGTTAGAAGTTAGCCAGGGTCTGAGCCGTAATCTGAAATTTCTGACCGATGCATGTGCAC
TGGCAAGCGATAAAAGCCGTGATCGTTTTAGCCGTGAACAGTTCAAACTGGGTGTTAAATGTATGAGCAC
CAGCGCAAGCGCACTGCTGGCATGTGTTCGTGAAGTTAAAGTTGCACCGAGCGAACTGGCACGTAGCCGT
TGTGCACTGTTTAGCGGTCCGCTGGTTCAGGCAGTTAGCGCACTGGTTGGTTTTGCAACCGAACCGCAGT
TTCTGGGTCGTTAACTCGAGTAAGAGCTCAGATCCGGCTGCTAACAAAGCCCGAAAGGAAGCTGAGTTGG
CTGCTGCCACCGCTGAGCAATAACTAGCATAACCCCTTGGGGCCTCTAAACGGGTCTTGAGGGGTTTTTT
GCTGAAAGGAGGAACTATATCCGGATATCCCGCAAGAGGCCCGGCAGTACCGGCATAACCAAGCCTATGC
CTACAGCATCCAGGGTGACGGTGCCGAGGATGACGATGAGCGCATTGTTAGATTTCATACACGGTGCCTG
ACTGCGTTAGCAATTTAACTGTGATAAACTACCGCATTAAAGCTAGCTTATCGATGATAAGCTGTCAAAC
ATGAGAATTAATTCTTGAAGACGAAAGGGCCTCGTGATACGCCTATTTTTATAGGTTAATGTCATGATAA
TAATGGTTTCTTAGACGTCAGGTGGCACTTTTCGGGGAAATGTGCGCGGAACCCCTATTTGTTTATTTTT
CTAAATACATTCAAATATGTATCCGCTCATGAGACAATAACCCTGATAAATGCTTCAATAATATTGAAAA
AGGAAGAGTATGAGTATTCAACATTTCCGTGTCGCCCTTATTCCCTTTTTTGCGGCATTTTGCCTTCCTG
TTTTTGCTCACCCAGAAACGCTGGTGAAAGTAAAAGATGCTGAAGATCAGTTGGGTGCACGAGTGGGTTA
CATCGAACTGGATCTCAACAGCGGTAAGATCCTTGAGAGTTTTCGCCCCGAAGAACGTTTTCCAATGATG
AGCACTTTTAAAGTTCTGCTATGTGGCGCGGTATTATCCCGTGTTGACGCCGGGCAAGAGCAACTCGGTC
GCCGCATACACTATTCTCAGAATGACTTGGTTGAGTACTCACCAGTCACAGAAAAGCATCTTACGGATGG
CATGACAGTAAGAGAATTATGCAGTGCTGCCATAACCATGAGTGATAACACTGCGGCCAACTTACTTCTG
ACAACGATCGGAGGACCGAAGGAGCTAACCGCTTTTTTGCACAACATGGGGGATCATGTAACTCGCCTTG
ATCGTTGGGAACCGGAGCTGAATGAAGCCATACCAAACGACGAGCGTGACACCACGATGCCTGCAGCAAT
GGCAACAACGTTGCGCAAACTATTAACTGGCGAACTACTTACTCTAGCTTCCCGGCAACAATTAATAGAC
TGGATGGAGGCGGATAAAGTTGCAGGACCACTTCTGCGCTCGGCCCTTCCGGCTGGCTGGTTTATTGCTG
ATAAATCTGGAGCCGGTGAGCGTGGGTCTCGCGGTATCATTGCAGCACTGGGGCCAGATGGTAAGCCCTC
CCGTATCGTAGTTATCTACACGACGGGGAGTCAGGCAACTATGGATGAACGAAATAGACAGATCGCTGAG
ATAGGTGCCTCACTGATTAAGCATTGGTAACTGTCAGACCAAGTTTACTCATATATACTTTAGATTGATT
TAAAACTTCATTTTTAATTTAAAAGGATCTAGGTGAAGATCCTTTTTGATAATCTCATGACCAAAATCCC
TTAACGTGAGTTTTCGTTCCACTGAGCGTCAGACCCCGTAGAAAAGATCAAAGGATCTTCTTGAGATCCT
TTTTTTCTGCGCGTAATCTGCTGCTTGCAAACAAAAAAACCACCGCTACCAGCGGTGGTTTGTTTGCCGG
ATCAAGAGCTACCAACTCTTTTTCCGAAGGTAACTGGCTTCAGCAGAGCGCAGATACCAAATACTGTCCT
TCTAGTGTAGCCGTAGTTAGGCCACCACTTCAAGAACTCTGTAGCACCGCCTACATACCTCGCTCTGCTA
ATCCTGTTACCAGTGGCTGCTGCCAGTGGCGATAAGTCGTGTCTTACCGGGTTGGACTCAAGACGATAGT
TACCGGATAAGGCGCAGCGGTCGGGCTGAACGGGGGGTTCGTGCACACAGCCCAGCTTGGAGCGAACGAC
CTACACCGAACTGAGATACCTACAGCGTGAGCTATGAGAAAGCGCCACGCTTCCCGAAGGGAGAAAGGCG
GACAGGTATCCGGTAAGCGGCAGGGTCGGAACAGGAGAGCGCACGAGGGAGCTTCCAGGGGGAAACGCCT
GGTATCTTTATAGTCCTGTCGGGTTTCGCCACCTCTGACTTGAGCGTCGATTTTTGTGATGCTCGTCAGG
GGGGCGGAGCCTATGGAAAAACGCCAGCAACGCGGCCTTTTTACGGTTCCTGGCCTTTTGCTGGCCTTTT
GCTCACATGTTCTTTCCTGCGTTATCCCCTGATTCTGTGGATAACCGTATTACCGCCTTTGAGTGAGCTG
ATACCGCTCGCCGCAGCCGAACGACCGAGCGCAGCGAGTCAGTGAGCGAGGAAGCGGAAGAGCGCCTGAT
GCGGTATTTTCTCCTTACGCATCTGTGCGGTATTTCACACCGCAATGGTGCACTCTCAGTACAATCTGCT
CTGATGCCGCATAGTTAAGCCAGTATACACTCCGCTATCGCTACGTGACTGGGTCATGGCTGCGCCCCGA
CACCCGCCAACACCCGCTGACGCGCCCTGACGGGCTTGTCTGCTCCCGGCATCCGCTTACAGACAAGCTG
TGACCGTCTCCGGGAGCTGCATGTGTCAGAGGTTTTCACCGTCATCACCGAAACGCGCGAGGCAGCTGCG
GTAAAGCTCATCAGCGTGGTCGTGAAGCGATTCACAGATGTCTGCCTGTTCATCCGCGTCCAGCTCGTTG
AGTTTCTCCAGAAGCGTTAATGTCTGGCTTCTGATAAAGCGGGCCATGTTAAGGGCGGTTTTTTCCTGTT
TGGTCACTGATGCCTCCGTGTAAGGGGGATTTCTGTTCATGGGGGTAATGATACCGATGAAACGAGAGAG
GATGCTCACGATACGGGTTACTGATGATGAACATGCCCGGTTACTGGAACGTTGTGAGGGTAAACAACTG
GCGGTATGGATGCGGCGGGACCAGAGAAAAATCACTCAGGGTCAATGCCAGCGCTTCGTTAATACAGATG
TAGGTGTTCCACAGGGTAGCCAGCAGCATCCTGCGATGCAGATCCGGAACATAATGGTGCAGGGCGCTGA
CTTCCGCGTTTCCAGACTTTACGAAACACGGAAACCGAAGACCATTCATGTTGTTGCTCAGGTCGCAGAC
GTTTTGCAGCAGCAGTCGCTTCACGTTCGCTCGCGTATCGGTGATTCATTCTGCTAACCAGTAAGGCAAC
CCCGCCAGCCTAGCCGGGTCCTCAACGACAGGAGCACGATCATGCGCACCCGTGGCCAGGACCCAACGCT
GCCCGAGATGCGCCGCGTGCGGCTGCTGGAGATGGCGGACGCGATGGATATGTTCTGCCAAGGGTTGGTT
TGCGCATTCACAGTTCTCCGCAAGAATTGATTGGCTCCAATTCTTGGAGTGGTGAATCCGTTAGCGAGGT
GCCGCCGGCTTCCATTCAGGTCGAGGTGGCCCGGCTCCATGCACCGCGACGCAACGCGGGGAGGCAGACA
AGGTATAGGGCGGCGCCTACAATCCATGCCAACCCGTTCCATGTGCTCGCCGAGGCGGCATAAATCGCCG
TGACGATCAGCGGTCCAATGATCGAAGTTAGGCTGGTAAGAGCCGCGAGCGATCCTTGAAGCTGTCCCTG
ATGGTCGTCATCTACCTGCCTGGACAGCATGGCCTGCAACGCGGGCATCCCGATGCCGCCGGAAGCGAGA
AGAATCATAATGGGGAAGGCCATCCAGCCTCGCGTCGCGAACGCCAGCAAGACGTAGCCCAGCGCGTCGG
CCGCCATGCCGGCGATAATGGCCTGCTTCTCGCCGAAACGTTTGGTGGCGGGACCAGTGACGAAGGCTTG
AGCGAGGGCGTGCAAGATTCCGAATACCGCAAGCGACAGGCCGATCATCGTCGCGCTCCAGCGAAAGCGG
TCCTCGCCGAAAATGACCCAGAGCGCTGCCGGCACCTGTCCTACGAGTTGCATGATAAAGAAGACAGTCA
TAAGTGCGGCGACGATAGTCATGCCCCGCGCCCACCGGAAGGAGCTGACTGGGTTGAAGGCTCTCAAGGG
CATCGGTCGAGATCCCGGTGCCTAATGAGTGAGCTAACTTACATTAATTGCGTTGCGCTCACTGCCCGCT
TTCCAGTCGGGAAACCTGTCGTGCCAGCTGCATTAATGAATCGGCCAACGCGCGGGGAGAGGCGGTTTGC
GTATTGGGCGCCAGGGTGGTTTTTCTTTTCACCAGTGAGACGGGCAACAGCTGATTGCCCTTCACCGCCT
GGCCCTGAGAGAGTTGCAGCAAGCGGTCCACGCTGGTTTGCCCCAGCAGGCGAAAATCCTGTTTGATGGT
GGTTAACGGCGGGATATAACATGAGCTGTCTTCGGTATCGTCGTATCCCACTACCGAGATATCCGCACCA
ACGCGCAGCCCGGACTCGGTAATGGCGCGCATTGCGCCCAGCGCCATCTGATCGTTGGCAACCAGCATCG
CAGTGGGAACGATGCCCTCATTCAGCATTTGCATGGTTTGTTGAAAACCGGACATGGCACTCCAGTCGCC
TTCCCGTTCCGCTATCGGCTGAATTTGATTGCGAGTGAGATATTTATGCCAGCCAGCCAGACGCAGACGC
GCCGAGACAGAACTTAATGGGCCCGCTAACAGCGCGATTTGCTGGTGACCCAATGCGACCAGATGCTCCA
CGCCCAGTCGCGTACCGTCTTCATGGGAGAAAATAATACTGTTGATGGGTGTCTGGTCAGAGACATCAAG
AAATAACGCCGGAACATTAGTGCAGGCAGCTTCCACAGCAATGGCATCCTGGTCATCCAGCGGATAGTTA
ATGATCAGCCCACTGACGCGTTGCGCGAGAAGATTGTGCACCGCCGCTTTACAGGCTTCGACGCCGCTTC
GTTCTACCATCGACACCACCACGCTGGCACCCAGTTGATCGGCGCGAGATTTAATCGCCGCGACAATTTG
CGACGGCGCGTGCAGGGCCAGACTGGAGGTGGCAACGCCAATCAGCAACGACTGTTTGCCCGCCAGTTGT
TGTGCCACGCGGTTGGGAATGTAATTCAGCTCCGCCATCGCCGCTTCCACTTTTTCCCGCGTTTTCGCAG
AAACGTGGCTGGCCTGGTTCACCACGCGGGAAACGGTCTGATAAGAGACACCGGCATACTCTGCGACATC
GTATAACGTTACTGGTTTCACATTCACCACCCTGAATTGACTCTCTTCCGGGCGCTATCATGCCATACCG
CGAAAGGTTTTGCGCCATTCGATGGTGTCCGGGATCTCGACGCTCTCCCTTATGCGACTCCTGCATTAGG
AAGCAGCCCAGTAGTAGGTTGAGGCCGTTGAGCACCGCCGCCGCAAGGAATGGTGCATGCAAGGAGATGG
CGCCCAACAGTCCCCCGGCCACGGGGCCTGCCACCATACCCACGCCGAAACAAGCGCTCATGAGCCCGAA
GTGGCGAGCCCGATCTTCCCCATCGGTGATGTCGGCGATATAGGCGCCAGCAACCGCACCTGTGGCGCCG
GTGATGCCGGCCACGATGCGTCCGGCGTAGAGGATCGAGATCTCGATCCCGCGAAAT
Features (pLannotate 1.2.2; 21 found; start..end, strand, type, name):
      1..19      +  promoter       T7 promoter: promoter for bacteriophage T7 RNA polymerase
     20..44      +  protein_bind   lac operator: The lac repressor binds to the lac operator to inhibit transcription in E. coli. This inhibition can be relieved by adding lactose or isopropyl-β-D-thiogalactopyranoside (IPTG). lac repressor encoded by lacI
     59..81      +  RBS            RBS: efficient ribosome binding site from bacteriophage T7 gene 10 (Olins and Rangwala, 1989)
    110..151     +  CDS            V5 tag: epitope tag from simian virus 5
    152..171     +  CDS            TEV site (fragment): tobacco etch virus (TEV) protease recognition and cleavage site
    179..571     +  CDS            TLNRD1 (fragment): TLRN1_HUMAN - Also known as MESDC1 From Homo sapiens (Human).
    597..646     +  CDS            SET1 (fragment): solubility-enhancement tag derived from T7 phage gene 10B
    654..701     +  terminator     T7 terminator: transcription terminator for bacteriophage T7 RNA polymerase
    724..828     -  CDS            TcR (fragment): tetracycline efflux protein; tet; confers resistance to tetracycline
    885..908     -  promoter       tet promoter (fragment): E. coli promoter for tetracycline efflux protein gene
   1025..1129    +  promoter       AmpR promoter: bla
   1130..1990    +  CDS            AmpR: β-lactamase; bla; confers resistance to ampicillin, carbenicillin, and related antibiotics
   2161..2749    +  rep_origin     ori: high-copy-number ColE1/pMB1/pBR322/pUC origin of replication
   2935..3074    -  misc_feature   bom: basis of mobility region from pBR322
   3176..3367    -  CDS            rop: Rop protein, which maintains plasmids at low copy number; rop
   3384..3764    +  CDS            YPB1_ECOLX: Protein predicted: Swiss-Prot protein existence level 4. From Escherichia coli.
   4006..4630    -  CDS            TcR (fragment): tetracycline efflux protein; tet; confers resistance to tetracycline
   4645..4666    -  protein_bind   CAP binding site: CAP binding activates transcription in the presence of cAMP. E. coli catabolite activator protein
   4679..5761    -  CDS            lacI: lac repressor; lacI; The lac repressor binds to the lac operator to inhibit transcription in E. coli. This inhibition can be relieved by adding lactose or isopropyl-β-D-thiogalactopyranoside (IPTG).
   5762..5839    -  promoter       lacI promoter: lacI
   5847..6126    -  CDS            TcR (fragment): tetracycline efflux protein; tet; confers resistance to tetracycline
