[The description below was written by a language model from this plasmid's Addgene catalogue record and pLannotate feature annotations shown in this document.]
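Description:
human TLNRD1-4H pET151 is a bacterial expression plasmid built on the pET151 backbone, into which a 393 bp fragment of human TLNRD1 (talin rod domain-containing protein 1, also known as MESDC1) was inserted by TOPO cloning. The insert encodes only the 4-helix domain of the protein, residues 143-273. The plasmid is propagated in E. coli under ampicillin selection via a β-lactamase gene with its own promoter, and replicates from a ColE1/pBR322-type origin. The catalogue lists it as high copy, although the annotated backbone also carries the pBR322 bom region and the rop gene, which normally moderates copy number. Several short tetracycline-resistance fragments and a tet promoter remnant are backbone leftovers, not functional markers.

Expression is driven by a T7 promoter placed directly upstream of a lac operator, followed by the phage T7 gene 10 ribosome binding site. A lacI gene with its own promoter on the same plasmid supplies repressor, so transcription stays off until induced with IPTG in a host providing T7 RNA polymerase. A T7 terminator closes the cassette. The catalogue describes an N-terminal His tag and TEV protease cleavage site contributed by the backbone. The feature table annotates a V5 epitope and the TEV site immediately upstream of the TLNRD1 fragment but does not separately call the His tag, which presumably lies in the unannotated stretch between the RBS and V5. This arrangement allows affinity purification followed by tag removal with TEV protease. The construct is suited to producing the recombinant isolated 4-helix domain; the associated publication characterises TLNRD1 as an actin-bundling protein that promotes filopodia formation.
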