Addgene plasmid #159386: human TLNRD1-4H pET151
Purpose: Expresses human TLNRD1 4-helix domain (residues 143-273) in bacterial cells
Depositing lab: Ben Goult. Depositing organization: London and South East University Group (LASE). Publication: Talin rod domain-containing protein 1 (TLNRD1) is a novel actin-bundling protein which promotes filopodia formation. Cowell AR, Jacquemet G, Singh AK, Varela L, Nylund AS, Ammon YC, Brown DG, Akhmanova A, Ivaska J, Goult BT. J Cell Biol. 2021 Sep 6;220(9). pii: 212472. doi: 10.1083/jcb.202005214. Epub 2021 Jul 15. PubMed 34264272.
Backbone
  Vector backbone: pET151
  Backbone size w/o insert (bp): 5760
  Total vector size (bp): 6153
  Vector type: Bacterial Expression
Growth in bacteria
  Bacterial resistance: Ampicillin, 100 μg/mL
  Growth temperature: 37°C
  Growth strain: DH5alpha
  Copy number: High Copy
Gene/Insert
  Gene/Insert name: Talin Rod Domain Containing Protein 1 (alt name: TLNRD1-4H)
  Species: H. sapiens (human)
  Insert size (bp): 393
  Mutation: TLNRD1 4-helix domain (residues 143-273)
  Entrez Gene: TLNRD1 (a.k.a. MESDC1)
  Promoter: T7
  Tag / fusion protein: his-tag, TEV cleavage site (N terminal on backbone)
  Cloning method: TOPO Cloning
  Sequencing primers: 5′ TAATACGACTCACTATAGGG; 3′ GCTAGTTATTGCTCAGCGG
Terms and licenses: Academic/Nonprofit Terms; Industry Terms: Not Available to Industry
How to cite: human TLNRD1-4H pET151 was a gift from Ben Goult (Addgene plasmid # 159386 ; http://n2t.net/addgene:159386 ; RRID:Addgene_159386)
